Addgene plasmid #174829: pPC1000
Purpose: Lentiviral Repair-seq vector containing CRISPRi sgRNA and SaPE2 prime edit site
Depositing lab: David Liu. Depositing organization: Broad Institute. Publication: Enhanced prime editing systems by manipulating cellular determinants of editing outcomes. Chen PJ, Hussmann JA, Yan J, Knipping F, Ravisankar P, Chen PF, Chen C, Nelson JW, Newby GA, Sahin M, Osborn MJ, Weissman JS, Adamson B, Liu DR. Cell. 2021 Oct 28;184(22):5635-5652.e29. doi: 10.1016/j.cell.2021.09.018. PubMed 34653350.
Backbone
  Vector backbone: Lentiviral
  Vector type: Mammalian Expression, Lentiviral, CRISPR
  Selectable markers: Puromycin ; BFP
Growth in bacteria
  Bacterial resistance: Ampicillin, 100 μg/mL
  Growth temperature: 37°C
  Growth strain: NEB Stable
  Copy number: High Copy
Gene/Insert 1
  Gene/Insert name: CRISPRi SpCas9 sgRNA cassette (alt name: EGFP-targeting single guide RNA (modified F+E SpCas9 scaffold) for CRISPRi)
  Species: Synthetic
  Insert size (bp): 112
  Mutation: Detailed in manuscript
  Promoter: mouse U6
  Cloning method: Restriction Enzyme; 5′ cloning site BstXI (not destroyed); 3′ cloning site BlpI (not destroyed)
  Sequencing primers: 5′ mouse U6-forward
Gene/Insert 2
  Gene/Insert name: PuroR-P2A-BFP (alt name: Puromycin N-acetyl-transferase-P2A-blue fluorescent protein)
  Species: Synthetic
  Insert size (bp): 1368
  Promoter: EF1a
  Cloning method: Ligation Independent Cloning
  Sequencing primers: 5′ EF1a-forward; 3′ WPRE-reverse
Terms and licenses: Academic/Nonprofit Terms; Industry Terms: Not Available to Industry
How to cite: pPC1000 was a gift from David Liu (Addgene plasmid # 174829 ; http://n2t.net/addgene:174829 ; RRID:Addgene_174829)
