[The description below was written by a language model from this plasmid's Addgene catalogue record and pLannotate feature annotations shown in this document.]
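Description:
pPC1000 is a 9,170-nt lentiviral transfer plasmid built for Repair-seq screens of prime editing, pairing a CRISPRi guide RNA with a nearby prime edit target site so that both can be read from the same integrated provirus. It is maintained in bacteria on a high-copy ColE1/pUC-type origin with ampicillin resistance (bla). The viral backbone is HIV-1 derived. A CMV enhancer/promoter sits upstream of a truncated 5' LTR to drive genomic RNA production in packaging cells. This is followed by the Ψ packaging signal with a gag fragment, the Rev response element for Rev-dependent nuclear export, and the cPPT/CTS. A WPRE near the 3' end enhances transcript expression, and a second truncated LTR closes the provirus.

The payload has two units. The first is a mouse U6-driven SpCas9 sgRNA cassette with a modified F+E scaffold, carrying an EGFP-targeting guide. It is flanked by retained BstXI and BlpI sites, which allow guides or libraries to be exchanged. The promoter itself is not annotated in the feature table, but a tracrRNA fragment marks the scaffold. The second unit is an EF-1α promoter expressing puromycin N-acetyltransferase linked by a P2A peptide to TagBFP, which gives both drug selection and fluorescent tracking of transduced cells.

The SaPE2 prime edit site named in the catalogue entry is not explicitly annotated. A short HBB-like fragment lies between the sgRNA scaffold and the EF-1α promoter, but the record does not state whether this is the edit site. Two loxP sites bracket the region from upstream of the sgRNA through TagBFP, and their intended use is also not stated. The short mVenus-fragment hit next to the scaffold coincides with where the EGFP-targeting spacer would lie.
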