Features (pLannotate 1.2.2; 25 found; start..end, strand, type, name):
      6..110     -  promoter       AmpR promoter: bla
    169..221     -  misc_feature   bom (fragment): basis of mobility region from pBR322
    376..755     +  enhancer       CMV enhancer: human cytomegalovirus immediate early enhancer
    756..955     +  promoter       CMV promoter: human cytomegalovirus (CMV) immediate early promoter
    973..1153    +  LTR            5' LTR (truncated): truncated 5' long terminal repeat (LTR) from HIV-1
   1200..1325    +  misc_feature   HIV-1 Ψ: packaging signal of human immunodeficiency virus type 1
   1309..1647    +  CDS            HIV-1 gag (fragment): gag protein from human immunodeficiency virus 1; gag
   1822..2055    +  misc_feature   RRE: The Rev response element (RRE) of HIV-1 allows for Rev-dependent mRNA export from the nucleus to the cytoplasm.
   2432..2532    +  CDS            Rev (fragment): human immunodeficiency virus 1 (HIV-1) Rev protein; rev; enhances nuclear export of unspliced and incompletely spliced viral mRNAs
   2582..2699    +  misc_feature   cPPT/CTS: central polypurine tract and central termination sequence of HIV-1
   2952..2985    +  protein_bind   loxP: Cre-mediated recombination occurs in the 8-bp core sequence (GCATACAT). Cre recombinase
   3072..3091    -  CDS            VN155(I152L) (fragment): improved N-terminal fragment of mVenus for use in bimolecular fluorescence complementation (BiFC) (Kodama and Hu, 2010)
   3110..3177    +  misc_RNA       tracrRNA (fragment): trans-activating CRISPR RNA for the Streptococcus pyogenes CRISPR/Cas9 system
   3314..3373    -  CDS            HBB (fragment): HBB_PONPY - Experimental evidence at transcript level: Swiss-Prot protein existence level 2. Involved in oxygen transport from the lung to the various peripheral tissues. From Pongo pygmaeus (Bornean orangutan).
   3535..4706    +  promoter       EF-1α promoter: strong constitutive promoter for human elongation factor EF-1α
   4718..5314    +  CDS            PuroR: puromycin N-acetyltransferase; pac from Streptomyces alboniger; confers resistance to puromycin
   5390..6088    +  CDS            TagBFP: monomeric blue fluorescent protein mammalian codon-optimized
   6108..6141    +  protein_bind   loxP: Cre-mediated recombination occurs in the 8-bp core sequence (GCATACAT). Cre recombinase
   6174..6197    +  misc_feature   MCS (fragment): pBluescript multiple cloning site
   6197..6785    +  misc_feature   WPRE: woodchuck hepatitis virus posttranscriptional regulatory element
   6786..6805    +  misc_feature   MCS (fragment): pBluescript multiple cloning site
   6807..7307    +  CDS            nef (fragment): NEF_HV1LA - Experimental evidence at protein level: Swiss-Prot protein existence level 1. Extracellular Nef protein targets CD4(+) T-lymphocytes for apoptosis by interacting with CXCR4 surface receptors. From Human immunodeficiency virus type 1 group M subtype B (isolate Lai) (HIV-1).
   7314..7494    +  LTR            5' LTR (truncated): truncated 5' long terminal repeat (LTR) from HIV-1
   7556..8144    -  rep_origin     ori: high-copy-number ColE1/pMB1/pBR322/pUC origin of replication
   8315..5       -  CDS            AmpR (across the origin): β-lactamase; bla; confers resistance to ampicillin, carbenicillin, and related antibiotics
>Addgene plasmid #174829 | pPC1000 | addgene full sequence | sequence record 343648 | Addgene NGS Result
CTCATACTCTTCCTTTTTCAATATTATTGAAGCATTTATCAGGGTTATTGTCTCATGAGCGGATACATAT
TTGAATGTATTTAGAAAAATAAACAAATAGGGGTTCCGCGCACATTTCCCCGAAAAGTGCCACCTGACGT
CGACGGATCGGGAGATCTCCCGATCCCCTATGGTGCACTCTCAGTACAATCTGCTCTGATGCCGCATAGT
TAAGCCAGTATCTGCTCCCTGCTTGTGTGTTGGAGGTCGCTGAGTAGTGCGCGAGCAAAATTTAAGCTAC
AACAAGGCAAGGCTTGACCGACAATTGCATGAAGAATCTGCTTAGGGTTAGGCGTTTTGCGCTGCTTCGC
GATGTACGGGCCAGATATACGCGTTGACATTGATTATTGACTAGTTATTAATAGTAATCAATTACGGGGT
CATTAGTTCATAGCCCATATATGGAGTTCCGCGTTACATAACTTACGGTAAATGGCCCGCCTGGCTGACC
GCCCAACGACCCCCGCCCATTGACGTCAATAATGACGTATGTTCCCATAGTAACGCCAATAGGGACTTTC
CATTGACGTCAATGGGTGGAGTATTTACGGTAAACTGCCCACTTGGCAGTACATCAAGTGTATCATATGC
CAAGTACGCCCCCTATTGACGTCAATGACGGTAAATGGCCCGCCTGGCATTATGCCCAGTACATGACCTT
ATGGGACTTTCCTACTTGGCAGTACATCTACGTATTAGTCATCGCTATTACCATGGTGATGCGGTTTTGG
CAGTACATCAATGGGCGTGGATAGCGGTTTGACTCACGGGGATTTCCAAGTCTCCACCCCATTGACGTCA
ATGGGAGTTTGTTTTGGCACCAAAATCAACGGGACTTTCCAAAATGTCGTAACAACTCCGCCCCATTGAC
GCAAATGGGCGGTAGGCGTGTACGGTGGGAGGTCTATATAAGCAGCGCGTTTTGCCTGTACTGGGTCTCT
CTGGTTAGACCAGATCTGAGCCTGGGAGCTCTCTGGCTAACTAGGGAACCCACTGCTTAAGCCTCAATAA
AGCTTGCCTTGAGTGCTTCAAGTAGTGTGTGCCCGTCTGTTGTGTGACTCTGGTAACTAGAGATCCCTCA
GACCCTTTTAGTCAGTGTGGAAAATCTCTAGCAGTGGCGCCCGAACAGGGACTTGAAAGCGAAAGGGAAA
CCAGAGGAGCTCTCTCGACGCAGGACTCGGCTTGCTGAAGCGCGCACGGCAAGAGGCGAGGGGCGGCGAC
TGGTGAGTACGCCAAAAATTTTGACTAGCGGAGGCTAGAAGGAGAGAGATGGGTGCGAGAGCGTCAGTAT
TAAGCGGGGGAGAATTAGATCGCGATGGGAAAAAATTCGGTTAAGGCCAGGGGGAAAGAAAAAATATAAA
TTAAAACATATAGTATGGGCAAGCAGGGAGCTAGAACGATTCGCAGTTAATCCTGGCCTGTTAGAAACAT
CAGAAGGCTGTAGACAAATACTGGGACAGCTACAACCATCCCTTCAGACAGGATCAGAAGAACTTAGATC
ATTATATAATACAGTAGCAACCCTCTATTGTGTGCATCAAAGGATAGAGATAAAAGACACCAAGGAAGCT
TTAGACAAGATAGAGGAAGAGCAAAACAAAAGTAAGACCACCGCACAGCAAGCGGCCGGCCGCTGATCTT
CAGACCTGGAGGAGGAGATATGAGGGACAATTGGAGAAGTGAATTATATAAATATAAAGTAGTAAAAATT
GAACCATTAGGAGTAGCACCCACCAAGGCAAAGAGAAGAGTGGTGCAGAGAGAAAAAAGAGCAGTGGGAA
TAGGAGCTTTGTTCCTTGGGTTCTTGGGAGCAGCAGGAAGCACTATGGGCGCAGCGTCAATGACGCTGAC
GGTACAGGCCAGACAATTATTGTCTGGTATAGTGCAGCAGCAGAACAATTTGCTGAGGGCTATTGAGGCG
CAACAGCATCTGTTGCAACTCACAGTCTGGGGCATCAAGCAGCTCCAGGCAAGAATCCTGGCTGTGGAAA
GATACCTAAAGGATCAACAGCTCCTGGGGATTTGGGGTTGCTCTGGAAAACTCATTTGCACCACTGCGGC
CGCTTGGAATGCTAGTTGGAGTAATAAATCTCTGGAACAGATTTGGAATCACACGACCTGGATGGAGTGG
GACAGAGAAATTAACAATTACACAAGCTTAATACACTCCTTAATTGAAGAATCGCAAAACCAGCAAGAAA
AGAATGAACAAGAATTATTGGAATTAGATAAATGGGCAAGTTTGTGGAATTGGTTTAACATAACAAATTG
GCTGTGGTATATAAAATTATTCATAATGATAGTAGGAGGCTTGGTAGGTTTAAGAATAGTTTTTGCTGTA
CTTTCTATAGTGAATAGAGTTAGGCAGGGATATTCACCATTATCGTTTCAGACCCACCTCCCAACCCCGA
GGGGACCCGACAGGCCCGAAGGAATAGAAGAAGAAGGTGGAGAGAGAGACAGAGACAGATCCATTCGATT
AGTGAACGGATCGGCACTGCGTGCGCCAATTCTGCAGACAAATGGCAGTATTCATCCACAATTTTAAAAG
AAAAGGGGGGATTGGGGGGTACAGTGCAGGGGAAAGAATAGTAGACATAATAGCAACAGACATACAAACT
AAAGAATTACAAAAACAAATTACAAAAATTCAAAATTTTCGGGTTTATTACAGGGACAGCAGAGATCCAG
TTTGGTTAGTACCGGGCCCGCTCTAGAGATCCGACGCGCCATCTCTAGGCCCGCGCCGGCCCCCTCGCAC
GGACTTGTGGGAGAAGCTCGGCTACTCCCCTGCCCCGGTTAATTTGCATATAATATTTCCTAGTAACTAT
AGAGGCTTAATGTGCGATAAAAGACAGATAATCTGTTCTTTTTAATACTAGCTACATTTTACATGATAGG
CTTGGATTTCTATAACTTCGTATAGCATACATTATACGAAGTTATAAACAGCACAAAAGGAAACTCACCC
TAACTGTAAAGTAATTGTGTGTTTTGAGACTATAAGTATCCCTTGGAGAACCACCTTGTTGGACCAGGAT
GGGCACCACCCGTTTAAGAGCTAAGCTGGAAACAGCATAGCAAGTTTAAATAAGGCTAGTCCGTTATCAA
CTTGAAAAAGTGGCACCGAGTCGGTGCTTTTTTCTCGAGGCCTTTAGTGATGGCCTGGCTCACCTGGAAA
AACAACAATTAATGTGTTTGTTACCGGTGTCACAGGATTTCTGGGCTCCTACATCCTTGCAGATTTGTTA
GGACGTTCTCCAAAGAACTACATCTGATAGGCAGCCTGCACTGGTGGGGTGAATTCTTTGCCAAAGTGAT
AGGCCAGCACACACCCCTCTCGACAATATTTTGTTGAACCGTACGAAAAATTTGCCTCAAATATTAAAGT
TGTATTAGGCGATTTATCTAGCATGCTACGTGCAGCGGCCGCCTAGGATCCATGCCGATAGCGTTGGTTG
AGTGGATAACCGTATTACCGCCAAGCTTATGCATGTGCCCGTCAGTGGGCAGAGCGCACATCGCCCACAG
TCCCCGAGAAGTTGGGGGGAGGGGTCGGCAATTGAACCGGTGCCTAGAGAAGGTGGCGCGGGGTAAACTG
GGAAAGTGATGTCGTGTACTGGCTCCGCCTTTTTCCCGAGGGTGGGGGAGAACCGTATATAAGTGCAGTA
GTCGCCGTGAACGTTCTTTTTCGCAACGGGTTTGCCGCCAGAACACAGGTAAGTGCCGTGTGTGGTTCCC
GCGGGCCTGGCCTCTTTACGGGTTATGGCCCTTGCGTGCCTTGAATTACTTCCACCTGGCTGCAGTACGT
GATTCTTGATCCCGAGCTTCGGGTTGGAAGTGGGTGGGAGAGTTCGAGGCCTTGCGCTTAAGGAGCCCCT
TCGCCTCGTGCTTGAGTTGAGGCCTGGCCTGGGCGCTGGGGCCGCCGCGTGCGAATCTGGTGGCACCTTC
GCGCCTGTCTCGCTGCTTTCGATAAGTCTCTAGCCATTTAAAATTTTTGATGACCTGCTGCGACGCTTTT
TTTCTGGCAAGATAGTCTTGTAAATGCGGGCCAAGATCTGCACACTGGTATTTCGGTTTTTGGGGCCGCG
GGCGGCGACGGGGCCCGTGCGTCCCAGCGCACATGTTCGGCGAGGCGGGGCCTGCGAGCGCGGCCACCGA
GAATCGGACGGGGGTAGTCTCAAGCTGGCCGGCCTGCTCTGGTGCCTGGCCTCGCGCCGCCGTGTATCGC
CCCGCCCTGGGCGGCAAGGCTGGCCCGGTCGGCACCAGTTGCGTGAGCGGAAAGATGGCCGCTTCCCGGC
CCTGCTGCAGGGAGCTCAAAATGGAGGACGCGGCGCTCGGGAGAGCGGGCGGGTGAGTCACCCACACAAA
GGAAAAGGGCCTTTCCGTCCTCAGCCGTCGCTTCATGTGACTCCACGGAGTACCGGGCGCCGTCCAGGCA
CCTCGATTAGTTCTCGCGCTTTTGGAGTACGTCGTCTTTAGGTTGGGGGGAGGGGTTTTATGCGATGGAG
TTTCCCCACACTGAGTGGGTGGAGACTGAAGTTAGGCCAGCTTGGCACTTGATGTAATTCTCCTTGGAAT
TTGCCCTTTTTGAGTTTGGATCTTGGTTCATTCTCAAGCCTCAGACAGTGGTTCAAAGTTTTTTTCTTCC
ATTTCAGGTGTCGTGAGCTAGCCCACCATGACCGAGTACAAGCCCACGGTGCGCCTCGCCACCCGCGACG
ACGTCCCCCGGGCCGTACGCACCCTCGCCGCCGCGTTCGCCGACTACCCCGCCACGCGCCACACCGTCGA
CCCGGACCGCCACATCGAGCGGGTCACCGAGCTGCAAGAACTCTTCCTCACGCGCGTCGGGCTCGACATC
GGCAAGGTGTGGGTCGCGGACGACGGCGCCGCGGTGGCGGTCTGGACCACGCCGGAGAGCGTCGAAGCGG
GGGCGGTGTTCGCCGAGATCGGCCCGCGCATGGCCGAGTTGAGCGGTTCCCGGCTGGCCGCGCAGCAACA
GATGGAAGGCCTCCTGGCGCCGCACCGGCCCAAGGAGCCCGCGTGGTTCCTGGCCACCGTCGGCGTCTCG
CCCGACCACCAGGGCAAGGGTCTGGGCAGCGCCGTCGTGCTCCCCGGAGTGGAGGCGGCCGAGCGCGCCG
GGGTGCCCGCCTTCCTGGAGACCTCCGCGCCCCGCAACCTCCCCTTCTACGAGCGGCTCGGCTTCACCGT
CACCGCCGACGTCGAGGTGCCCGAAGGACCGCGCACCTGGTGCATGACCCGCAAGCCCGGTGCCGGATCG
GGAGAGGGCAGAGGAAGTCTGCTAACATGCGGTGACGTCGAGGAGAATCCTGGCCCACCGGTCGCCACCA
GCGAGCTGATTAAGGAGAACATGCACATGAAGCTGTACATGGAGGGCACCGTGGACAACCATCACTTCAA
GTGCACATCCGAGGGCGAAGGCAAGCCCTACGAGGGCACCCAGACCATGAGAATCAAGGTGGTCGAGGGC
GGCCCTCTCCCCTTCGCCTTCGACATCCTGGCTACTAGCTTCCTCTACGGCAGCAAGACCTTCATCAACC
ACACCCAGGGCATCCCCGACTTCTTCAAGCAGTCCTTCCCTGAGGGCTTCACATGGGAGAGAGTCACCAC
ATACGAAGACGGGGGCGTGCTGACCGCTACCCAGGACACCAGCCTCCAGGACGGCTGCCTCATCTACAAC
GTCAAGATCAGAGGGGTGAACTTCACATCCAACGGCCCTGTGATGCAGAAGAAAACACTCGGCTGGGAGG
CCTTCACCGAGACGCTGTACCCCGCTGACGGCGGCCTGGAAGGCAGAAACGACATGGCCCTGAAGCTCGT
GGGCGGGAGCCATCTGATCGCAAACATCAAGACCACATATAGATCCAAGAAACCCGCTAAGAACCTCAAG
ATGCCTGGCGTCTACTATGTGGACTACAGACTGGAAAGAATCAAGGAGGCCAACAACGAGACCTACGTCG
AGCAGCACGAGGTGGCAGTGGCCAGATACTGCGACCTCCCTAGCAAACTGGGGCACAAGCTTAATTAAGA
ATTCGTCGAGGGACCTAATAACTTCGTATAGCATACATTATACGAAGTTATACATGTTTAAGGGTTCCGG
TTCCACTAGGTACAATTCGATATCAAGCTTATCGATAATCAACCTCTGGATTACAAAATTTGTGAAAGAT
TGACTGGTATTCTTAACTATGTTGCTCCTTTTACGCTATGTGGATACGCTGCTTTAATGCCTTTGTATCA
TGCTATTGCTTCCCGTATGGCTTTCATTTTCTCCTCCTTGTATAAATCCTGGTTGCTGTCTCTTTATGAG
GAGTTGTGGCCCGTTGTCAGGCAACGTGGCGTGGTGTGCACTGTGTTTGCTGACGCAACCCCCACTGGTT
GGGGCATTGCCACCACCTGTCAGCTCCTTTCCGGGACTTTCGCTTTCCCCCTCCCTATTGCCACGGCGGA
ACTCATCGCCGCCTGCCTTGCCCGCTGCTGGACAGGGGCTCGGCTGTTGGGCACTGACAATTCCGTGGTG
TTGTCGGGGAAATCATCGTCCTTTCCTTGGCTGCTCGCCTGTGTTGCCACCTGGATTCTGCGCGGGACGT
CCTTCTGCTACGTCCCTTCGGCCCTCAATCCAGCGGACCTTCCTTCCCGCGGCCTGCTGCCGGCTCTGCG
GCCTCTTCCGCGTCTTCGCCTTCGCCCTCAGACGAGTCGGATCTCCCTTTGGGCCGCCTCCCCGCATCGA
TACCGTCGACCTCGATCGAGACCTAGAAAAACATGGAGCAATCACAAGTAGCAATACAGCAGCTACCAAT
GCTGATTGTGCCTGGCTAGAAGCACAAGAGGAGGAGGAGGTGGGTTTTCCAGTCACACCTCAGGTACCTT
TAAGACCAATGACTTACAAGGCAGCTGTAGATCTTAGCCACTTTTTAAAAGAAAAGGGGGGACTGGAAGG
GCTAATTCACTCCCAACGAAGACAAGATATCCTTGATCTGTGGATCTACCACACACAAGGCTACTTCCCT
GATTGGCAGAACTACACACCAGGGCCAGGGATCAGATATCCACTGACCTTTGGATGGTGCTACAAGCTAG
TACCAGTTGAGCAAGAGAAGGTAGAAGAAGCCAATGAAGGAGAGAACACCCGCTTGTTACACCCTGTGAG
CCTGCATGGGATGGATGACCCGGAGAGAGAAGTATTAGAGTGGAGGTTTGACAGCCGCCTAGCATTTCAT
CACATGGCCCGAGAGCTGCATCCGGACTGTACTGGGTCTCTCTGGTTAGACCAGATCTGAGCCTGGGAGC
TCTCTGGCTAACTAGGGAACCCACTGCTTAAGCCTCAATAAAGCTTGCCTTGAGTGCTTCAAGTAGTGTG
TGCCCGTCTGTTGTGTGACTCTGGTAACTAGAGATCCCTCAGACCCTTTTAGTCAGTGTGGAAAATCTCT
AGCAGCATGTGAGCAAAAGGCCAGCAAAAGGCCAGGAACCGTAAAAAGGCCGCGTTGCTGGCGTTTTTCC
ATAGGCTCCGCCCCCCTGACGAGCATCACAAAAATCGACGCTCAAGTCAGAGGTGGCGAAACCCGACAGG
ACTATAAAGATACCAGGCGTTTCCCCCTGGAAGCTCCCTCGTGCGCTCTCCTGTTCCGACCCTGCCGCTT
ACCGGATACCTGTCCGCCTTTCTCCCTTCGGGAAGCGTGGCGCTTTCTCATAGCTCACGCTGTAGGTATC
TCAGTTCGGTGTAGGTCGTTCGCTCCAAGCTGGGCTGTGTGCACGAACCCCCCGTTCAGCCCGACCGCTG
CGCCTTATCCGGTAACTATCGTCTTGAGTCCAACCCGGTAAGACACGACTTATCGCCACTGGCAGCAGCC
ACTGGTAACAGGATTAGCAGAGCGAGGTATGTAGGCGGTGCTACAGAGTTCTTGAAGTGGTGGCCTAACT
ACGGCTACACTAGAAGAACAGTATTTGGTATCTGCGCTCTGCTGAAGCCAGTTACCTTCGGAAAAAGAGT
TGGTAGCTCTTGATCCGGCAAACAAACCACCGCTGGTAGCGGTGGTTTTTTTGTTTGCAAGCAGCAGATT
ACGCGCAGAAAAAAAGGATCTCAAGAAGATCCTTTGATCTTTTCTACGGGGTCTGACGCTCAGTGGAACG
AAAACTCACGTTAAGGGATTTTGGTCATGAGATTATCAAAAAGGATCTTCACCTAGATCCTTTTAAATTA
AAAATGAAGTTTTAAATCAATCTAAAGTATATATGAGTAAACTTGGTCTGACAGTTACCAATGCTTAATC
AGTGAGGCACCTATCTCAGCGATCTGTCTATTTCGTTCATCCATAGTTGCCTGACTCCCCGTCGTGTAGA
TAACTACGATACGGGAGGGCTTACCATCTGGCCCCAGTGCTGCAATGATACCGCGAGACCCACGCTCACC
GGCTCCAGATTTATCAGCAATAAACCAGCCAGCCGGAAGGGCCGAGCGCAGAAGTGGTCCTGCAACTTTA
TCCGCCTCCATCCAGTCTATTAATTGTTGCCGGGAAGCTAGAGTAAGTAGTTCGCCAGTTAATAGTTTGC
GCAACGTTGTTGCCATTGCTACAGGCATCGTGGTGTCACGCTCGTCGTTTGGTATGGCTTCATTCAGCTC
CGGTTCCCAACGATCAAGGCGAGTTACATGATCCCCCATGTTGTGCAAAAAAGCGGTTAGCTCCTTCGGT
CCTCCGATCGTTGTCAGAAGTAAGTTGGCCGCAGTGTTATCACTCATGGTTATGGCAGCACTGCATAATT
CTCTTACTGTCATGCCATCCGTAAGATGCTTTTCTGTGACTGGTGAGTACTCAACCAAGTCATTCTGAGA
ATAGTGTATGCGGCGACCGAGTTGCTCTTGCCCGGCGTCAATACGGGATAATACCGCGCCACATAGCAGA
ACTTTAAAAGTGCTCATCATTGGAAAACGTTCTTCGGGGCGAAAACTCTCAAGGATCTTACCGCTGTTGA
GATCCAGTTCGATGTAACCCACTCGTGCACCCAACTGATCTTCAGCATCTTTTACTTTCACCAGCGTTTC
TGGGTGAGCAAAAACAGGAAGGCAAAATGCCGCAAAAAAGGGAATAAGGGCGACACGGAAATGTTGAATA
